Addgene plasmid #111121: pCR1278
Purpose: Expresses XRCC2_-_152373174.23-P1P2 sgRNA in pCR1068
Depositing lab: Jacob Corn. Depositing organization: University of California, Berkeley. Publication: CRISPR-Cas9 genome editing in human cells occurs via the Fanconi anemia pathway. Richardson CD, Kazane KR, Feng SJ, Zelin E, Bray NL, Schafer AJ, Floor SN, Corn JE. Nat Genet. 2018 Aug;50(8):1132-1139. doi: 10.1038/s41588-018-0174-0. Epub 2018 Jul 27. PubMed 30054595.
Backbone
  Vector backbone: pCR1068
  Vector type: Lentiviral
Growth in bacteria
  Bacterial resistance: Ampicillin, 100 μg/mL
  Growth temperature: 37°C
  Growth strain: NEB Stable
  Copy number: High Copy
Gene/Insert
  Gene/Insert name: XRCC2 gRNA
  gRNA/shRNA sequence: GGCACTACACATCGCCCCGA
  Species: H. sapiens (human)
  Entrez Gene: XRCC2 (a.k.a. FANCU, POF17, SPGF50)
  Cloning method: Restriction Enzyme; 5′ cloning site Unknown (unknown if destroyed)
Terms and licenses: Academic/Nonprofit Terms; Industry Terms: Not Available to Industry
How to cite: pCR1278 was a gift from Jacob Corn (Addgene plasmid # 111121 ; http://n2t.net/addgene:111121 ; RRID:Addgene_111121)
