[The description below was written by a language model from this plasmid's Addgene catalogue record and pLannotate feature annotations shown in this document.]
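Description:
pCR1278 is a lentiviral single-guide RNA expression plasmid built on the pCR1068 backbone, carrying a guide directed against human XRCC2 (also known as FANCU), a homologous-recombination/Fanconi anemia gene. It is propagated in bacteria through a high-copy ColE1/pUC-type origin with ampicillin selection (AmpR under its own bla promoter). The guide's naming convention resembles that of promoter-targeting CRISPR interference libraries, but the record itself only states that the plasmid expresses this sgRNA.

The transfer cassette has a third-generation-style layout. A CMV enhancer/promoter drives a truncated HIV-1 5' LTR, followed by the Ψ packaging signal with a gag fragment, the RRE for Rev-dependent export of the genomic RNA, and the cPPT/CTS. A second truncated LTR, preceded by a nef fragment, closes the provirus. Within it, a Streptococcus pyogenes tracrRNA-derived scaffold marks the sgRNA unit. The annotation does not identify the promoter driving the guide, although there is unannotated sequence upstream of the scaffold where one would be expected.

Downstream, an EF-1α promoter drives the puromycin resistance gene followed by mEGFP. The short gap between the two reading frames suggests a linking element, which is not annotated. This pair allows drug selection and fluorescent tracking of transduced cells, and a WPRE enhances transcript expression. Two loxP sites flank the region from the sgRNA scaffold through mEGFP, so Cre could in principle act on this segment, though the annotation does not give the sites' relative orientation. The construct comes from a study of how Cas9 genome editing in human cells depends on the Fanconi anemia pathway, where it would serve to perturb XRCC2.
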