Features (pLannotate 1.2.2; 23 found; start..end, strand, type, name):
     31..410     +  enhancer       CMV enhancer: human cytomegalovirus immediate early enhancer
    411..610     +  promoter       CMV promoter: human cytomegalovirus (CMV) immediate early promoter
    628..808     +  LTR            5' LTR (truncated): truncated 5' long terminal repeat (LTR) from HIV-1
    855..980     +  misc_feature   HIV-1 Ψ: packaging signal of human immunodeficiency virus type 1
    964..1302    +  CDS            HIV-1 gag (fragment): gag protein from human immunodeficiency virus 1; gag
   1477..1710    +  misc_feature   RRE: The Rev response element (RRE) of HIV-1 allows for Rev-dependent mRNA export from the nucleus to the cytoplasm.
   2087..2187    +  CDS            Rev (fragment): human immunodeficiency virus 1 (HIV-1) Rev protein; rev; enhances nuclear export of unspliced and incompletely spliced viral mRNAs
   2237..2354    +  misc_feature   cPPT/CTS: central polypurine tract and central termination sequence of HIV-1
   2615..2648    +  protein_bind   loxP: Cre-mediated recombination occurs in the 8-bp core sequence (GCATACAT). Cre recombinase
   2773..2840    +  misc_RNA       tracrRNA (fragment): trans-activating CRISPR RNA for the Streptococcus pyogenes CRISPR/Cas9 system
   2913..4084    +  promoter       EF-1α promoter: strong constitutive promoter for human elongation factor EF-1α
   4096..4692    +  CDS            PuroR: puromycin N-acetyltransferase; pac from Streptomyces alboniger; confers resistance to puromycin
   4768..5487    +  CDS            mEGFP: enhanced GFP with monomerizing A206K mutation (Zacharias et al., 2002) mammalian codon-optimized
   5507..5540    +  protein_bind   loxP: Cre-mediated recombination occurs in the 8-bp core sequence (GCATACAT). Cre recombinase
   5573..5596    +  misc_feature   MCS (fragment): pBluescript multiple cloning site
   5596..6184    +  misc_feature   WPRE: woodchuck hepatitis virus posttranscriptional regulatory element
   6185..6204    +  misc_feature   MCS (fragment): pBluescript multiple cloning site
   6206..6706    +  CDS            nef (fragment): NEF_HV1LA - Experimental evidence at protein level: Swiss-Prot protein existence level 1. Extracellular Nef protein targets CD4(+) T-lymphocytes for apoptosis by interacting with CXCR4 surface receptors. From Human immunodeficiency virus type 1 group M subtype B (isolate Lai) (HIV-1).
   6713..6893    +  LTR            5' LTR (truncated): truncated 5' long terminal repeat (LTR) from HIV-1
   6955..7543    -  rep_origin     ori: high-copy-number ColE1/pMB1/pBR322/pUC origin of replication
   7714..8574    -  CDS            AmpR: β-lactamase; bla; confers resistance to ampicillin, carbenicillin, and related antibiotics
   8575..8679    -  promoter       AmpR promoter: bla
   8738..8790    -  misc_feature   bom (fragment): basis of mobility region from pBR322
>Addgene plasmid #111121 | pCR1278 | addgene full sequence | sequence record 211924 | Addgene NGS Result
TTCGCGATGTACGGGCCAGATATACGCGTTGACATTGATTATTGACTAGTTATTAATAGTAATCAATTAC
GGGGTCATTAGTTCATAGCCCATATATGGAGTTCCGCGTTACATAACTTACGGTAAATGGCCCGCCTGGC
TGACCGCCCAACGACCCCCGCCCATTGACGTCAATAATGACGTATGTTCCCATAGTAACGCCAATAGGGA
CTTTCCATTGACGTCAATGGGTGGAGTATTTACGGTAAACTGCCCACTTGGCAGTACATCAAGTGTATCA
TATGCCAAGTACGCCCCCTATTGACGTCAATGACGGTAAATGGCCCGCCTGGCATTATGCCCAGTACATG
ACCTTATGGGACTTTCCTACTTGGCAGTACATCTACGTATTAGTCATCGCTATTACCATGGTGATGCGGT
TTTGGCAGTACATCAATGGGCGTGGATAGCGGTTTGACTCACGGGGATTTCCAAGTCTCCACCCCATTGA
CGTCAATGGGAGTTTGTTTTGGCACCAAAATCAACGGGACTTTCCAAAATGTCGTAACAACTCCGCCCCA
TTGACGCAAATGGGCGGTAGGCGTGTACGGTGGGAGGTCTATATAAGCAGCGCGTTTTGCCTGTACTGGG
TCTCTCTGGTTAGACCAGATCTGAGCCTGGGAGCTCTCTGGCTAACTAGGGAACCCACTGCTTAAGCCTC
AATAAAGCTTGCCTTGAGTGCTTCAAGTAGTGTGTGCCCGTCTGTTGTGTGACTCTGGTAACTAGAGATC
CCTCAGACCCTTTTAGTCAGTGTGGAAAATCTCTAGCAGTGGCGCCCGAACAGGGACTTGAAAGCGAAAG
GGAAACCAGAGGAGCTCTCTCGACGCAGGACTCGGCTTGCTGAAGCGCGCACGGCAAGAGGCGAGGGGCG
GCGACTGGTGAGTACGCCAAAAATTTTGACTAGCGGAGGCTAGAAGGAGAGAGATGGGTGCGAGAGCGTC
AGTATTAAGCGGGGGAGAATTAGATCGCGATGGGAAAAAATTCGGTTAAGGCCAGGGGGAAAGAAAAAAT
ATAAATTAAAACATATAGTATGGGCAAGCAGGGAGCTAGAACGATTCGCAGTTAATCCTGGCCTGTTAGA
AACATCAGAAGGCTGTAGACAAATACTGGGACAGCTACAACCATCCCTTCAGACAGGATCAGAAGAACTT
AGATCATTATATAATACAGTAGCAACCCTCTATTGTGTGCATCAAAGGATAGAGATAAAAGACACCAAGG
AAGCTTTAGACAAGATAGAGGAAGAGCAAAACAAAAGTAAGACCACCGCACAGCAAGCGGCCGGCCGCTG
ATCTTCAGACCTGGAGGAGGAGATATGAGGGACAATTGGAGAAGTGAATTATATAAATATAAAGTAGTAA
AAATTGAACCATTAGGAGTAGCACCCACCAAGGCAAAGAGAAGAGTGGTGCAGAGAGAAAAAAGAGCAGT
GGGAATAGGAGCTTTGTTCCTTGGGTTCTTGGGAGCAGCAGGAAGCACTATGGGCGCAGCGTCAATGACG
CTGACGGTACAGGCCAGACAATTATTGTCTGGTATAGTGCAGCAGCAGAACAATTTGCTGAGGGCTATTG
AGGCGCAACAGCATCTGTTGCAACTCACAGTCTGGGGCATCAAGCAGCTCCAGGCAAGAATCCTGGCTGT
GGAAAGATACCTAAAGGATCAACAGCTCCTGGGGATTTGGGGTTGCTCTGGAAAACTCATTTGCACCACT
GCTGTGCCTTGGAATGCTAGTTGGAGTAATAAATCTCTGGAACAGATTTGGAATCACACGACCTGGATGG
AGTGGGACAGAGAAATTAACAATTACACAAGCTTAATACACTCCTTAATTGAAGAATCGCAAAACCAGCA
AGAAAAGAATGAACAAGAATTATTGGAATTAGATAAATGGGCAAGTTTGTGGAATTGGTTTAACATAACA
AATTGGCTGTGGTATATAAAATTATTCATAATGATAGTAGGAGGCTTGGTAGGTTTAAGAATAGTTTTTG
CTGTACTTTCTATAGTGAATAGAGTTAGGCAGGGATATTCACCATTATCGTTTCAGACCCACCTCCCAAC
CCCGAGGGGACCCGACAGGCCCGAAGGAATAGAAGAAGAAGGTGGAGAGAGAGACAGAGACAGATCCATT
CGATTAGTGAACGGATCGGCACTGCGTGCGCCAATTCTGCAGACAAATGGCAGTATTCATCCACAATTTT
AAAAGAAAAGGGGGGATTGGGGGGTACAGTGCAGGGGAAAGAATAGTAGACATAATAGCAACAGACATAC
AAACTAAAGAATTACAAAAACAAATTACAAAAATTCAAAATTTTCGGGTTTATTACAGGGACAGCAGAGA
TCCAGTTTGGTTAGTACCGGGCCCGCCCTGCAGGTCTAGAGATCCGACGCGCCATCTCTAGGCCCGCGCC
GGCCCCCTCGCACGGACTTGTGGGAGAAGCTCGGCTACTCCCCTGCCCCGGTTAATTTGCATATAATATT
TCCTAGTAACTATAGAGGCTTAATGTGCGATAAAAGACAGATAATCTGTTCTTTTTAATACTAGCTACAT
TTTACATGATAGGCTTGGATTTCTATAACTTCGTATAGCATACATTATACGAAGTTATAAACAGCACAAA
AGGAAACTCACCCTAACTGTAAAGTAATTGTGTGTTTTGAGACTATAAGTATCCCTTGGAGAACCACCTT
GTTGGGCACTACACATCGCCCCGAGTTTAAGAGCTAAGCTGGAAACAGCATAGCAAGTTTAAATAAGGCT
AGTCCGTTATCAACTTGAAAAAGTGGCACCGAGTCGGTGCTTTTTTTCTCGAGTACTAGGATCCATTAGG
CGGCCGCCCTGCAGGGTGGATAACCGTATTACCGCCATGCATGTGCCCGTCAGTGGGCAGAGCGCACATC
GCCCACAGTCCCCGAGAAGTTGGGGGGAGGGGTCGGCAATTGAACCGGTGCCTAGAGAAGGTGGCGCGGG
GTAAACTGGGAAAGTGATGTCGTGTACTGGCTCCGCCTTTTTCCCGAGGGTGGGGGAGAACCGTATATAA
GTGCAGTAGTCGCCGTGAACGTTCTTTTTCGCAACGGGTTTGCCGCCAGAACACAGGTAAGTGCCGTGTG
TGGTTCCCGCGGGCCTGGCCTCTTTACGGGTTATGGCCCTTGCGTGCCTTGAATTACTTCCACCTGGCTG
CAGTACGTGATTCTTGATCCCGAGCTTCGGGTTGGAAGTGGGTGGGAGAGTTCGAGGCCTTGCGCTTAAG
GAGCCCCTTCGCCTCGTGCTTGAGTTGAGGCCTGGCCTGGGCGCTGGGGCCGCCGCGTGCGAATCTGGTG
GCACCTTCGCGCCTGTCTCGCTGCTTTCGATAAGTCTCTAGCCATTTAAAATTTTTGATGACCTGCTGCG
ACGCTTTTTTTCTGGCAAGATAGTCTTGTAAATGCGGGCCAAGATCTGCACACTGGTATTTCGGTTTTTG
GGGCCGCGGGCGGCGACGGGGCCCGTGCGTCCCAGCGCACATGTTCGGCGAGGCGGGGCCTGCGAGCGCG
GCCACCGAGAATCGGACGGGGGTAGTCTCAAGCTGGCCGGCCTGCTCTGGTGCCTGGCCTCGCGCCGCCG
TGTATCGCCCCGCCCTGGGCGGCAAGGCTGGCCCGGTCGGCACCAGTTGCGTGAGCGGAAAGATGGCCGC
TTCCCGGCCCTGCTGCAGGGAGCTCAAAATGGAGGACGCGGCGCTCGGGAGAGCGGGCGGGTGAGTCACC
CACACAAAGGAAAAGGGCCTTTCCGTCCTCAGCCGTCGCTTCATGTGACTCCACGGAGTACCGGGCGCCG
TCCAGGCACCTCGATTAGTTCTCGCGCTTTTGGAGTACGTCGTCTTTAGGTTGGGGGGAGGGGTTTTATG
CGATGGAGTTTCCCCACACTGAGTGGGTGGAGACTGAAGTTAGGCCAGCTTGGCACTTGATGTAATTCTC
CTTGGAATTTGCCCTTTTTGAGTTTGGATCTTGGTTCATTCTCAAGCCTCAGACAGTGGTTCAAAGTTTT
TTTCTTCCATTTCAGGTGTCGTGAGCTAGCCCACCATGACCGAGTACAAGCCCACGGTGCGCCTCGCCAC
CCGCGACGACGTCCCCCGGGCCGTACGCACCCTCGCCGCCGCGTTCGCCGACTACCCCGCCACGCGCCAC
ACCGTCGACCCGGACCGCCACATCGAGCGGGTCACCGAGCTGCAAGAACTCTTCCTCACGCGCGTCGGGC
TCGACATCGGCAAGGTGTGGGTCGCGGACGACGGCGCCGCGGTGGCGGTCTGGACCACGCCGGAGAGCGT
CGAAGCGGGGGCGGTGTTCGCCGAGATCGGCCCGCGCATGGCCGAGTTGAGCGGTTCCCGGCTGGCCGCG
CAGCAACAGATGGAAGGCCTCCTGGCGCCGCACCGGCCCAAGGAGCCCGCGTGGTTCCTGGCCACCGTCG
GCGTCTCGCCCGACCACCAGGGCAAGGGTCTGGGCAGCGCCGTCGTGCTCCCCGGAGTGGAGGCGGCCGA
GCGCGCCGGGGTGCCCGCCTTCCTGGAGACCTCCGCGCCCCGCAACCTCCCCTTCTACGAGCGGCTCGGC
TTCACCGTCACCGCCGACGTCGAGGTGCCCGAAGGACCGCGCACCTGGTGCATGACCCGCAAGCCCGGTG
CCGGATCGGGAGAGGGCAGAGGAAGTCTGCTAACATGCGGTGACGTCGAGGAGAATCCTGGCCCACCGGT
CGCCACCATGGTGAGCAAGGGCGAGGAGCTGTTCACCGGGGTGGTGCCCATCCTGGTCGAGCTGGACGGC
GACGTAAACGGCCACAAGTTCAGCGTGTCCGGCGAGGGCGAGGGCGATGCCACCTACGGCAAGCTGACCC
TGAAGTTCATCTGCACCACCGGCAAGCTGCCGGTGCCCTGGCCCACCCTCGTGACCACCCTGACCCATGG
CGTGCAGTGCTTCAGCCGCTACCCCGACCACATGAAGCAGCACGACTTCTTCAAGTCCGCCATGCCCGAA
GGCTACGTCCAGGAGCGCACCATCTTCTTCAAGGACGACGGCAACTACAAGACCCGCGCCGAGGTGAAGT
TCGAGGGCGACACCCTGGTGAACCGCATCGAGCTGAAGGGCATCGACTTCAAGGAGGACGGCAACATCCT
GGGGCACAAGCTGGAGTACAACTACAACAGCCACAACGTCTATATCATGGCCGACAAGCAGAAGAACGGC
ATCAAGGTGAACTTCAAGATCCGCCACAACATCGAGGACGGCAGCGTGCAGCTCGCCGACCACTACCAGC
AGAACACCCCCATCGGCGACGGCCCCGTGCTGCTGCCCGACAACCACTACCTGAGCACCCAGTCCAAGCT
GAGTAAAGACCCCAACGAGAAGCGCGATCACATGGTCCTGCTGGAGTTCGTGACCGCCGCCGGGATCACT
CTCGGCATGGACGAGCTGTACAAGTAAGAATTCGTCGAGGGACCTAATAACTTCGTATAGCATACATTAT
ACGAAGTTATACATGTTTAAGGGTTCCGGTTCCACTAGGTACAATTCGATATCAAGCTTATCGATAATCA
ACCTCTGGATTACAAAATTTGTGAAAGATTGACTGGTATTCTTAACTATGTTGCTCCTTTTACGCTATGT
GGATACGCTGCTTTAATGCCTTTGTATCATGCTATTGCTTCCCGTATGGCTTTCATTTTCTCCTCCTTGT
ATAAATCCTGGTTGCTGTCTCTTTATGAGGAGTTGTGGCCCGTTGTCAGGCAACGTGGCGTGGTGTGCAC
TGTGTTTGCTGACGCAACCCCCACTGGTTGGGGCATTGCCACCACCTGTCAGCTCCTTTCCGGGACTTTC
GCTTTCCCCCTCCCTATTGCCACGGCGGAACTCATCGCCGCCTGCCTTGCCCGCTGCTGGACAGGGGCTC
GGCTGTTGGGCACTGACAATTCCGTGGTGTTGTCGGGGAAATCATCGTCCTTTCCTTGGCTGCTCGCCTG
TGTTGCCACCTGGATTCTGCGCGGGACGTCCTTCTGCTACGTCCCTTCGGCCCTCAATCCAGCGGACCTT
CCTTCCCGCGGCCTGCTGCCGGCTCTGCGGCCTCTTCCGCGTCTTCGCCTTCGCCCTCAGACGAGTCGGA
TCTCCCTTTGGGCCGCCTCCCCGCATCGATACCGTCGACCTCGATCGAGACCTAGAAAAACATGGAGCAA
TCACAAGTAGCAATACAGCAGCTACCAATGCTGATTGTGCCTGGCTAGAAGCACAAGAGGAGGAGGAGGT
GGGTTTTCCAGTCACACCTCAGGTACCTTTAAGACCAATGACTTACAAGGCAGCTGTAGATCTTAGCCAC
TTTTTAAAAGAAAAGGGGGGACTGGAAGGGCTAATTCACTCCCAACGAAGACAAGATATCCTTGATCTGT
GGATCTACCACACACAAGGCTACTTCCCTGATTGGCAGAACTACACACCAGGGCCAGGGATCAGATATCC
ACTGACCTTTGGATGGTGCTACAAGCTAGTACCAGTTGAGCAAGAGAAGGTAGAAGAAGCCAATGAAGGA
GAGAACACCCGCTTGTTACACCCTGTGAGCCTGCATGGGATGGATGACCCGGAGAGAGAAGTATTAGAGT
GGAGGTTTGACAGCCGCCTAGCATTTCATCACATGGCCCGAGAGCTGCATCCGGACTGTACTGGGTCTCT
CTGGTTAGACCAGATCTGAGCCTGGGAGCTCTCTGGCTAACTAGGGAACCCACTGCTTAAGCCTCAATAA
AGCTTGCCTTGAGTGCTTCAAGTAGTGTGTGCCCGTCTGTTGTGTGACTCTGGTAACTAGAGATCCCTCA
GACCCTTTTAGTCAGTGTGGAAAATCTCTAGCAGCATGTGAGCAAAAGGCCAGCAAAAGGCCAGGAACCG
TAAAAAGGCCGCGTTGCTGGCGTTTTTCCATAGGCTCCGCCCCCCTGACGAGCATCACAAAAATCGACGC
TCAAGTCAGAGGTGGCGAAACCCGACAGGACTATAAAGATACCAGGCGTTTCCCCCTGGAAGCTCCCTCG
TGCGCTCTCCTGTTCCGACCCTGCCGCTTACCGGATACCTGTCCGCCTTTCTCCCTTCGGGAAGCGTGGC
GCTTTCTCATAGCTCACGCTGTAGGTATCTCAGTTCGGTGTAGGTCGTTCGCTCCAAGCTGGGCTGTGTG
CACGAACCCCCCGTTCAGCCCGACCGCTGCGCCTTATCCGGTAACTATCGTCTTGAGTCCAACCCGGTAA
GACACGACTTATCGCCACTGGCAGCAGCCACTGGTAACAGGATTAGCAGAGCGAGGTATGTAGGCGGTGC
TACAGAGTTCTTGAAGTGGTGGCCTAACTACGGCTACACTAGAAGAACAGTATTTGGTATCTGCGCTCTG
CTGAAGCCAGTTACCTTCGGAAAAAGAGTTGGTAGCTCTTGATCCGGCAAACAAACCACCGCTGGTAGCG
GTGGTTTTTTTGTTTGCAAGCAGCAGATTACGCGCAGAAAAAAAGGATCTCAAGAAGATCCTTTGATCTT
TTCTACGGGGTCTGACGCTCAGTGGAACGAAAACTCACGTTAAGGGATTTTGGTCATGAGATTATCAAAA
AGGATCTTCACCTAGATCCTTTTAAATTAAAAATGAAGTTTTAAATCAATCTAAAGTATATATGAGTAAA
CTTGGTCTGACAGTTACCAATGCTTAATCAGTGAGGCACCTATCTCAGCGATCTGTCTATTTCGTTCATC
CATAGTTGCCTGACTCCCCGTCGTGTAGATAACTACGATACGGGAGGGCTTACCATCTGGCCCCAGTGCT
GCAATGATACCGCGAGACCCACGCTCACCGGCTCCAGATTTATCAGCAATAAACCAGCCAGCCGGAAGGG
CCGAGCGCAGAAGTGGTCCTGCAACTTTATCCGCCTCCATCCAGTCTATTAATTGTTGCCGGGAAGCTAG
AGTAAGTAGTTCGCCAGTTAATAGTTTGCGCAACGTTGTTGCCATTGCTACAGGCATCGTGGTGTCACGC
TCGTCGTTTGGTATGGCTTCATTCAGCTCCGGTTCCCAACGATCAAGGCGAGTTACATGATCCCCCATGT
TGTGCAAAAAAGCGGTTAGCTCCTTCGGTCCTCCGATCGTTGTCAGAAGTAAGTTGGCCGCAGTGTTATC
ACTCATGGTTATGGCAGCACTGCATAATTCTCTTACTGTCATGCCATCCGTAAGATGCTTTTCTGTGACT
GGTGAGTACTCAACCAAGTCATTCTGAGAATAGTGTATGCGGCGACCGAGTTGCTCTTGCCCGGCGTCAA
TACGGGATAATACCGCGCCACATAGCAGAACTTTAAAAGTGCTCATCATTGGAAAACGTTCTTCGGGGCG
AAAACTCTCAAGGATCTTACCGCTGTTGAGATCCAGTTCGATGTAACCCACTCGTGCACCCAACTGATCT
TCAGCATCTTTTACTTTCACCAGCGTTTCTGGGTGAGCAAAAACAGGAAGGCAAAATGCCGCAAAAAAGG
GAATAAGGGCGACACGGAAATGTTGAATACTCATACTCTTCCTTTTTCAATATTATTGAAGCATTTATCA
GGGTTATTGTCTCATGAGCGGATACATATTTGAATGTATTTAGAAAAATAAACAAATAGGGGTTCCGCGC
ACATTTCCCCGAAAAGTGCCACCTGACGTCGACGGATCGGGAGATCTCCCGATCCCCTATGGTGCACTCT
CAGTACAATCTGCTCTGATGCCGCATAGTTAAGCCAGTATCTGCTCCCTGCTTGTGTGTTGGAGGTCGCT
GAGTAGTGCGCGAGCAAAATTTAAGCTACAACAAGGCAAGGCTTGACCGACAATTGCATGAAGAATCTGC
TTAGGGTTAGGCGTTTTGCGCTGC
